>Addgene plasmid #183577 | pKDR-TetOn | addgene full sequence | sequence record 365363 | Addgene NGS Result
CACATTTCCCCGAAAAGTGCCACCTGGTCGTCGACTGGCCGCGAATCGATATGTCGAGTTTACTCCCTAT
CAGTGATAGAGAACGTATGTCGAGTTTACTCCCTATCAGTGATAGAGAACGATGTCGAGTTTACTCCCTA
TCAGTGATAGAGAACGTATGTCGAGTTTACTCCCTATCAGTGATAGAGAACGTATGTCGAGTTTACTCCC
TATCAGTGATAGAGAACGTATGTCGAGTTTATCCCTATCAGTGATAGAGAACGTATGTCGAGTTTACTCC
CTATCAGTGATAGAGAACGTATGTCGAGGTAGGCGTGTACGGTGGGAGGCCTATATAAGCAGAGCTCGTT
TAGTGAACCGTCAGATCGCCTGGAGAAACCGGTTATACTGCGGCCGCCACCATGGTGAGCAAGGGCGAGG
AGCTGTTCACCGGGGTGGTGCCCATCCTGGTCGAGCTGGACGGCGACGTAAACGGCCACAAGTTCAGCGT
CCGCGGCGAGGGCGAGGGCGATGCCACCAACGGCAAGCTGACCCTGAAGTTCATCTGCACCACCGGCAAG
CTGCCCGTGCCCTGGCCCACCCTCGTGACCACCTTCGGCTACGGCGTGGCCTGCTTCAGCCGCTACCCCG
ACCACATGAAGCAGCACGACTTCTTCAAGTCCGCCATGCCCGAAGGCTACGTCCAGGAGCGCACCATCTC
TTTCAAGGACGACGGTACCTACAAGACCCGCGCCGAGGTGAAGTTCGAGGGCGACACCCTGGTGAACCGC
ATCGAGCTGAAGGGCATCGACTTCAAGGAGGACGGCAACATCCTGGGGCACAAGCTGGAGTACAACTTCA
ACAGCCACTACGTCTATATCACGGCCGACAAGCAGAAGAACTGCATCAAGGCTAACTTCAAGATCCGCCA
CAACGTTGAGGACGGCAGCGTGCAGCTCGCCGACCACTACCAGCAGAACACCCCCATCGGCGACGGCCCC
GTGCTGCTGCCCGACAACCACTACCTGAGCCATCAGTCCAAGCTGAGCAAAGACCCCAACGAGAAGCGCG
ATCACATGGTCCTGCTGGAGTTCGTGACCGCCGCCGGGATTACACATGGCATGGACGAGCTGTACAAGTA
GCCTGCAGGGTCACCTAAATAATTCCGCCCCCCCCTCTCCCTCCCCCCCCCCTAACGTTACTGGCCGAAG
CCGCTTGGAATAAGGCCGGTGTGCGTTTGTCTATATGTTATTTTCCACCATATTGCCGTCTTTTGGCAAT
GTGAGGGCCCGGAAACCTGGCCCTGTCTTCTTGACGAGCATTCCTAGGGGTCTTTCCCCTCTCGCCAAAG
GAATGCAAGGTCTGTTGAATGTCGTGAAGGAAGCAGTTCCTCTGGAAGCTTCTTGAAGACAAACAACGTC
TGTAGCGACCCTTTGCAGGCAGCGGAACCCCCCACCTGGCGACAGGTGCCTCTGCGGCCAAAAGCCACGT
GTATAAGATACACCTGCAAAGGCGGCACAACCCCAGTGCCACGTTGTGAGTTGGATAGTTGTGGAAAGAG
TCAAATGGCTCTCCTCAAGCGTATTCAACAAGGGGCTGAAGGATGCCCAGAAGGTACCCCATTGTATGGG
ATCTGATCTGGGGCCTCGGTGCACATGCTTTACATGTGTTTAGTCGAGGTTAAAAAAACGTCTAGGCCCC
CCGAACCACGGGGACGTGGTTTTCCTTTGAAAAACACGATGATAATATGGCCACAACCATGGGCTGCACC
GTGAGCGCCGAGGACAAGGCGGCGGCCGAGCGCGGCTCTGGTTCCGGCACTAGTGTGAGTAAAGGAGAGG
CCGTTATAAAAGAGTTCATGCGGTTCAAGGTACACATGGAGGGATCAATGAACGGACACGAGTTCGAAAT
CGAAGGGGAAGGAGAGGGCAGGCCCTATGAGGGTACTCAGACCGCCAAACTCAAAGTGACAAAGGGAGGC
CCTTTGCCTTTCTCTTGGGACATCTTGTCACCACAATTTATGTATGGCTCCCGAGCATTTATAAAACACC
CAGCAGACATACCCGATTACTACAAGCAGTCTTTCCCAGAAGGTTTTAAATGGGAAAGGGTCATGAACTT
TGAGGATGGTGGTGCTGTGACGGTGACGCAGGATACTTCTTTGGAGGACGGAACACTCATCTACAAGGTA
AAGCTCAGGGGCACGAACTTCCCGCCGGACGGACCAGTCATGCAGAAAAAGACTATGGGATGGGAGGCTT
CCACCGAACGGTTGTATCCCGAGGACGGTGTTTTGAAGGGAGATATAAAAATGGCTCTTCGGCTGAAAGA
TGGAGGCAGATACTTGGCAGATTTTAAGACCACGTATAAGGCAAAAAAACCAGTGCAAATGCCGGGAGCA
TATAACGTTGACCGCAAACTGGACATCACCTCACATAACGAGGATTATACAGTAGTAGAACAGTACGAAA
GAAGCGAAGGGAGGCACAGCACCGGGGGTATGGATGAGCTGTATAAGTGATAGGCATGCTGTTTGAATGA
GGCTTCAGTACTTTACAGAATCGTTGCCTGCACATCTTGGAAACACTTGCTGGGATTACTTCGACTTCTT
AACCCAACAGAAGGCTCGAGAAGGTATATTGCTGTTGACAGTGAGCGCACTCTTTCTAGGAGGTTGTGAT
AGTGAAGCCACAGATGTATCACAACCTCCTAGAAAGAGTATGCCTACTGCCTCGGACTTCAAGGGGCTAG
AATTCGAGCAATTATCTTGTTTACTAAAACTGAATACCTTGCTATCTCTTTGATACATTTTTACAAAGCT
GAATTAAAATGGTATAAATTAAATCACTTTTTTCAATTGACGCGTCATGCTCCGGGGTTGGGGTTGCGCC
TTTTCCAAGGCAGCCCTGGGTTTGCGCAGGGACGCGGCTGCTCTGGGCGTGGTTCCGGGAAACGCAGCGG
CGCCGACCCTGGGTCTCGCACATTCTTCACGTCCGTTCGCAGCGTCACCCGGATCTTCGCCGCTACCCTT
GTGGGCCCCCCGGCGACGCTTCCTGCTCCGCCCCTAAGTCGGGAAGGTTCCTTGCGGTTCGCGGCGTGCC
GGACGTGACAAACGGAAGCCGCACGTCTCACTAGTACCCTCGCAGACGGACAGCGCCAGGGAGCAATGGC
AGCGCGCCGACCGCGATGGGCTGTGGCCAATAGCGGCTGCTCAGCAGGGCGCGCCGAGAGCAGCGGCCGG
GAAGGGGCGGTGCGGGAGGCGGGGTGTGGGGCGGTAGTGTGGGCCCTGTTCCTGCCCGCGCGGTGTTCCG
CATTCTGCAAGCCTCCGGAGCGCACGTCGGCAGTCGGCTCCCTCGTTGACCGAATCACCGACCTCTCTCC
CCAGCAATTCACCATGTCTAGACTGGACAAGAGCAAAGTCATAAACGGAGCTCTGGAATTACTCAATGGT
GTCGGTATCGAAGGCCTGACGACAAGGAAACTCGCTCAAAAGCTGGGAGTTGAGCAGCCTACCCTGTACT
GGCACGTGAAGAACAAGCGGGCCCTGCTCGATGCCCTGCCAATCGAGATGCTGGACAGGCATCATACCCA
CTTCTGCCCCCTGGAAGGCGAGTCATGGCAAGACTTTCTGCGGAACAACGCCAAGTCATACCGCTGTGCT
CTCCTCTCACATCGCGACGGGGCTAAAGTGCATCTCGGCACCCGCCCAACAGAGAAACAGTACGAAACCC
TGGAAAATCAGCTCGCGTTCCTGTGTCAGCAAGGCTTCTCCCTGGAGAACGCACTGTACGCTCTGTCCGC
CGTGGGCCACTTTACACTGGGCTGCGTATTGGAGGAACAGGAGCATCAAGTAGCAAAAGAGGAAAGAGAG
ACACCTACCACCGATTCTATGCCCCCACTTCTGAGACAAGCAATTGAGCTGTTCGACCGGCAGGGAGCCG
AACCTGCCTTCCTTTTCGGCCTGGAACTAATCATATGTGGCCTGGAGAAACAGCTAAAGTGCGAAAGCGG
CGGGCCGACCGACGCCCTTGACGATTTTGACTTAGACATGCTCCCAGCCGATGCCCTTGACGACTTTGAC
CTTGATATGCTGCCTGCTGACGCTCTTGACGATTTTGACCTTGACATGCTCCCCGGGTAACTAAGTAAGG
ATCGATCCAAGGTACCTTGAGCATCTGACTTCTGGCTAATAAAGGAAATTTATTTTCATTGCAATAGTGT
GTTGGAATTTTTTGTGTCTCTCACTCGGAAGGACATATGGGAGGGCAAATCATTTAAAACATCAGAATGA
GTATTTGGTTTAGAGTTTGGCAACATATGCCCATATGCTGGCTGCCATGAACAAAGGTTGGCTATAAAGA
GGTCATCAGTATATGAAACAGCCCCCTGCTGTCCATTCCTTATTCCATAGAAAAGCCTTGACTTGAGGTT
AGATTTTTTTTATATTTTGTTTTGTGTTATTTTTTTCTTTAACATCCCTAAAATTTTCCTTACATGTTTT
ACTAGCCAGATTTTTCCTCCTCTCCTGACTACTCCCAGTCATAGCTGTCCCTCTTCTCTTATGGAGATCC
CTCGACCTGCAGCCCAAGCTTGGCGTAATCATGGTCATAGCTGTTTCCTGTGTGAAATTGTTATCCGCTC
ACAATTCCACACAACATACGAGCCGGAAGCATAAAGTGTAAAGCCTGGGGTGCCTAATGAGTGAGCTAAC
TCACATTAATTGCGTTGCGCTCACTGCCCGCTTTCCAGTCGGGAAACCTGTCGTGCCAGCGGATCCGCAT
CTCAATTAGTCAGCAACCATAGTCCCGCCCCTAACTCCGCCCATCCCGCCCCTAACTCCGCCCAGTTCCG
CCCATTCTCCGCCCCATGGCTGACTAATTTTTTTTATTTATGCAGAGGCCGAGGCCGCCTCGGCCTCTGA
GCTATTCCAGAAGTAGTGAGGAGGCTTTTTTGGAGGCCTAGGCTTTTGCAAAAAGCTAACTTGTTTATTG
CAGCTTATAATGGTTACAAATAAAGCAATAGCATCACAAATTTCACAAATAAAGCATTTTTTTCACTGCA
TTCTAGTTGTGGTTTGTCCAAACTCATCAATGTATCTTATCATGTCTGGATCCGCTGCATTAATGAATCG
GCCAACGCGCGGGGAGAGGCGGTTTGCGTATTGGGCGCTCTTCCGCTTCCTCGCTCACTGACTCGCTGCG
CTCGGTCGTTCGGCTGCGGCGAGCGGTATCAGCTCACTCAAAGGCGGTAATACGGTTATCCACAGAATCA
GGGGATAACGCAGGAAAGAACATGTGAGCAAAAGGCCAGCAAAAGGCCAGGAACCGTAAAAAGGCCGCGT
TGCTGGCGTTTTTCCATAGGCTCCGCCCCCCTGACGAGCATCACAAAAATCGACGCTCAAGTCAGAGGTG
GCGAAACCCGACAGGACTATAAAGATACCAGGCGTTTCCCCCTGGAAGCTCCCTCGTGCGCTCTCCTGTT
CCGACCCTGCCGCTTACCGGATACCTGTCCGCCTTTCTCCCTTCGGGAAGCGTGGCGCTTTCTCATAGCT
CACGCTGTAGGTATCTCAGTTCGGTGTAGGTCGTTCGCTCCAAGCTGGGCTGTGTGCACGAACCCCCCGT
TCAGCCCGACCGCTGCGCCTTATCCGGTAACTATCGTCTTGAGTCCAACCCGGTAAGACACGACTTATCG
CCACTGGCAGCAGCCACTGGTAACAGGATTAGCAGAGCGAGGTATGTAGGCGGTGCTACAGAGTTCTTGA
AGTGGTGGCCTAACTACGGCTACACTAGAAGAACAGTATTTGGTATCTGCGCTCTGCTGAAGCCAGTTAC
CTTCGGAAAAAGAGTTGGTAGCTCTTGATCCGGCAAACAAACCACCGCTGGTAGCGGTGGTTTTTTTGTT
TGCAAGCAGCAGATTACGCGCAGAAAAAAAGGATCTCAAGAAGATCCTTTGATCTTTTCTACGGGGTCTG
ACGCTCAGTGGAACGAAAACTCACGTTAAGGGATTTTGGTCATGAGATTATCAAAAAGGATCTTCACCTA
GATCCTTTTAAATTAAAAATGAAGTTTTAAATCAATCTAAAGTATATATGAGTAAACTTGGTCTGACAGT
TACCAATGCTTAATCAGTGAGGCACCTATCTCAGCGATCTGTCTATTTCGTTCATCCATAGTTGCCTGAC
TCCCCGTCGTGTAGATAACTACGATACGGGAGGGCTTACCATCTGGCCCCAGTGCTGCAATGATACCGCG
AGACCCACGCTCACCGGCTCCAGATTTATCAGCAATAAACCAGCCAGCCGGAAGGGCCGAGCGCAGAAGT
GGTCCTGCAACTTTATCCGCCTCCATCCAGTCTATTAATTGTTGCCGGGAAGCTAGAGTAAGTAGTTCGC
CAGTTAATAGTTTGCGCAACGTTGTTGCCATTGCTACAGGCATCGTGGTGTCACGCTCGTCGTTTGGTAT
GGCTTCATTCAGCTCCGGTTCCCAACGATCAAGGCGAGTTACATGATCCCCCATGTTGTGCAAAAAAGCG
GTTAGCTCCTTCGGTCCTCCGATCGTTGTCAGAAGTAAGTTGGCCGCAGTGTTATCACTCATGGTTATGG
CAGCACTGCATAATTCTCTTACTGTCATGCCATCCGTAAGATGCTTTTCTGTGACTGGTGAGTACTCAAC
CAAGTCATTCTGAGAATAGTGTATGCGGCGACCGAGTTGCTCTTGCCCGGCGTCAATACGGGATAATACC
GCGCCACATAGCAGAACTTTAAAAGTGCTCATCATTGGAAAACGTTCTTCGGGGCGAAAACTCTCAAGGA
TCTTACCGCTGTTGAGATCCAGTTCGATGTAACCCACTCGTGCACCCAACTGATCTTCAGCATCTTTTAC
TTTCACCAGCGTTTCTGGGTGAGCAAAAACAGGAAGGCAAAATGCCGCAAAAAAGGGAATAAGGGCGACA
CGGAAATGTTGAATACTCATACTCTTCCTTTTTCAATATTATTGAAGCATTTATCAGGGTTATTGTCTCA
TGAGCGGATACATATTTGAATGTATTTAGAAAAATAAACAAATAGGGGTTCCGCG
Features (pLannotate 1.2.2; 20 found; start..end, strand, type, name):
     56..370     +  promoter       tight TRE promoter: Tet-responsive promoter PTight, consisting of seven tet operator sequences followed by the minimal CMV promoter
    402..1118    +  CDS            mClover3: mClover3 is a basic (constitutively fluorescent) green/yellow fluorescent protein published in 2016, derived from Aequorea victoria. It is reported to be a rapidly-maturing monomer with high acid sensitivity.
   1263..1725    +  misc_feature   IRES: internal ribosome entry site (IRES) of the encephalomyocarditis virus (EMCV)
   1805..2497    +  CDS            mScarlet-I: mScarlet-I is a basic (constitutively fluorescent) red fluorescent protein published in 2016, derived from synthetic construct. It is reported to be a rapidly-maturing monomer with moderate acid sensitivity.
   2704..2830    +  ncRNA          3' miR-30a: sequence downstream of the 71-nt precursor of the human miR-30a microRNA (Zeng et al., 2002) miRNA
   2854..3364    +  promoter       hPGK promoter: human phosphoglycerate kinase 1 promoter
   3374..4071    +  CDS            rtTA3 (fragment): reverse tetracycline transactivator 3 activates expression from Tet-responsive promoters in the presence of doxycycline
   4001..4111    +  CDS            VP48: 3 tandem repeats of the minimal activation domain of herpes simplex virus VP16 (Cheng et al., 2013)
   4168..4223    +  polyA_signal   β-globin poly(A) signal: rabbit β-globin polyadenylation signal (Gil and Proudfoot, 1987)
   4608..4624    -  protein_bind   lac operator: The lac repressor binds to the lac operator to inhibit transcription in E. coli. This inhibition can be relieved by adding lactose or isopropyl-β-D-thiogalactopyranoside (IPTG). lac repressor encoded by lacI
   4632..4662    -  promoter       lac promoter: promoter for the E. coli lac operon
   4677..4698    -  protein_bind   CAP binding site: CAP binding activates transcription in the presence of cAMP. E. coli catabolite activator protein
   4711..4750    -  CDS            lacI (fragment): lac repressor; lacI; The lac repressor binds to the lac operator to inhibit transcription in E. coli. This inhibition can be relieved by adding lactose or isopropyl-β-D-thiogalactopyranoside (IPTG).
   4757..4779    +  promoter       SV40 promoter (fragment): SV40 enhancer and early promoter
   4803..4938    +  rep_origin     SV40 ori: SV40 origin of replication
   4958..5092    +  polyA_signal   SV40 poly(A) signal: SV40 polyadenylation signal
   5094..5148    -  CDS            lacI (fragment): lac repressor; lacI; The lac repressor binds to the lac operator to inhibit transcription in E. coli. This inhibition can be relieved by adding lactose or isopropyl-β-D-thiogalactopyranoside (IPTG).
   5331..5919    -  rep_origin     ori: high-copy-number ColE1/pMB1/pBR322/pUC origin of replication
   6090..6950    -  CDS            AmpR: β-lactamase; bla; confers resistance to ampicillin, carbenicillin, and related antibiotics
   6951..7055    -  promoter       AmpR promoter: bla
