[The description below was written by a language model from this plasmid's Addgene catalogue record and pLannotate feature annotations shown in this document.]
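Description:
pKDR-TetOn is a 7,055-nt mammalian expression plasmid built on the pKDR backbone, one member of a series designed to titrate the level of an expressed protein so that it matches endogenous levels. It is propagated in E. coli as a high-copy plasmid through a ColE1/pUC-type origin and selected with ampicillin via the β-lactamase gene and its native promoter. Remnants of lac regulatory sequences, together with a fragment of the SV40 promoter, the SV40 origin and an SV40 polyadenylation signal, are also annotated in the backbone.

The payload is a doxycycline-inducible, self-contained cassette. A tight TRE promoter (seven tet operators upstream of a minimal CMV promoter) drives a transcript encoding the green/yellow fluorescent protein mClover3, followed by an EMCV IRES and the red fluorescent protein mScarlet-I, so both reporters are translated from one mRNA. Downstream lies sequence annotated as the 3' flank of human miR-30a, the kind of context used to embed an shRNA in a Pol II transcript. This fits the single-transcript knockdown-replacement concept of the series, although no hairpin or knockdown target is annotated or stated in the record. A human PGK promoter then constitutively expresses the reverse tetracycline transactivator rtTA3, with its VP16-derived activation repeats, ending at a rabbit β-globin poly(A) signal. The plasmid therefore supplies its own Tet-On activator.

The insert is recorded as "Unattenuated", meaning this version carries the non-attenuated Tet-On promoter. It presumably serves as the full-strength reference against which attenuated members of the series, which use 5' UTR secondary structures to reduce translation of the rescue protein, are compared.
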