Addgene plasmid #183577: pKDR-TetOn
Purpose: One in a series of plasmids to titrate levels of expressed protein to levels of endogenous protein (non-attenuated Tet-On promoter)
Depositing lab: Erik Dent. Depositing organization: University of Wisconsin, Madison. Publication: A Single Transcript Knockdown-Replacement Strategy Employing 5' UTR Secondary Structures to Precisely Titrate Rescue Protein Translation. Millette MM, Holland ED, Tenpas TJ, Dent EW. Front Genome Ed. 2022 Mar 28;4:803375. doi: 10.3389/fgeed.2022.803375. eCollection 2022. PubMed 35419562.
Backbone
  Vector backbone: pKDR
  Vector type: Mammalian Expression
Growth in bacteria
  Bacterial resistance: Ampicillin, 100 μg/mL
  Growth temperature: 37°C
  Growth strain: DH5alpha
  Copy number: High Copy
Gene/Insert
  Gene/Insert name: Unattenuated
  Species: Other
  Promoter: Tet-On
  Cloning method: Gibson Cloning
Terms and licenses: Academic/Nonprofit Terms; Industry Terms: Not Available to Industry
How to cite: pKDR-TetOn was a gift from Erik Dent (Addgene plasmid # 183577 ; http://n2t.net/addgene:183577 ; RRID:Addgene_183577)
